Addgene plasmid #20117: pCWori-A13AMO-aaCPRct
Depositing lab: Jay Keasling. Depositing organization: University of California, Berkeley. Publication: Engineering Escherichia coli for production of functionalized terpenoids using plant P450s. Chang MC, Eachus RA, Trieu W, Ro DK, Keasling JD. Nat Chem Biol. 2007 May . 3(5):274-7. 10.1038/nchembio875 PubMed 17438551.
Backbone
  Vector backbone: pCWori
  Backbone manufacturer: P. Ortiz de Montellano, UCSF
  Vector type: Bacterial Expression, Synthetic Biology
Growth in bacteria
  Bacterial resistance: Ampicillin, 100 μg/mL
  Growth temperature: 37°C
  Growth strain: DH5alpha
  Copy number: Low Copy
Gene/Insert
  Gene/Insert name: Amorphadiene oxidase and p450 reductase (alt name: AMO, CPR)
  Species: A. annua
  Cloning method: Restriction Enzyme; 5′ cloning site NdeI (not destroyed); 3′ cloning site SalI (not destroyed)
  Sequencing primers: 5′ n/a
Terms and licenses: Academic/Nonprofit Terms; Industry Terms: Not Available to Industry
How to cite: pCWori-A13AMO-aaCPRct was a gift from Jay Keasling (Addgene plasmid # 20117 ; http://n2t.net/addgene:20117 ; RRID:Addgene_20117)
