[The description below was written by a language model from this plasmid's Addgene catalogue record and the feature table of its GenBank file.]
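Description:
pCWori-A13AMO-aaCPRct is an 8,487 bp bacterial expression plasmid built on the pCWori backbone, a vector widely used for producing cytochrome P450 enzymes in Escherichia coli. It carries a ColE1/pMB1-type origin with the pBR322 bom (basis of mobility) region, an f1 phage origin for single-stranded DNA production, and a beta-lactamase gene for ampicillin selection. The catalogue entry lists the plasmid as low copy, whereas the automated annotation labels the origin as a high-copy type; the record does not resolve this difference.

The payload, cloned between NdeI and SalI sites that both remain intact, comprises two Artemisia annua genes: amorphadiene oxidase (AMO), a plant P450, and its redox partner cytochrome P450 reductase (CPR), which supplies the electrons the P450 needs for catalysis. The feature table does not annotate these coding sequences, but a large unannotated stretch of roughly 3.6 kb lies immediately downstream of the promoter region and is presumably where they sit. Expression is driven by a tandem pair of tac promoters, each followed by a lac operator, with an additional lac UV5 promoter and operator upstream. A plasmid-borne lacI gene under the lacIq promoter provides abundant repressor, so transcription is kept off until induction with IPTG. A lacZ-alpha fragment with its own lac UV5 promoter and operator is also present as a backbone remnant. The "A13" and "ct" parts of the name suggest engineered variants of the two enzymes, but the record does not define them.

According to the associated publication title, the construct was made for engineering E. coli to produce functionalized terpenoids using plant P450s, here the oxidation of amorphadiene.
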