LOCUS       Exported 8487 bp ds-DNA circular SYN 12-MAY-2021
DEFINITION  synthetic circular DNA
ACCESSION   .
VERSION     .
KEYWORDS    pCWori-A13AMO-aaCPRct
SOURCE      synthetic DNA construct
  ORGANISM  synthetic DNA construct
REFERENCE   1 (bases 1 to 8487)
  AUTHORS   Chang MC, Eachus RA, Trieu W, Ro DK, Keasling JD
  TITLE     Engineering Escherichia coli for production of functionalized
            terpenoids using plant P450s.
  JOURNAL   Nat Chem Biol. 2007 May . 3(5):274-7.
  PUBMED    17438551
REFERENCE   2 (bases 1 to 8487)
  AUTHORS   .
  TITLE     Direct Submission
  JOURNAL   Exported May 12, 2021 from SnapGene Server 1.1.58
            http://www.snapgene.com
FEATURES             Location/Qualifiers
     source          1..8487
                     /organism="synthetic DNA construct"
                     /mol_type="other DNA"
     rep_origin      12..467
                     /direction=RIGHT
                     /label=f1 ori
                     /note="f1 bacteriophage origin of replication; arrow
                     indicates direction of (+) strand synthesis"
     primer_bind     complement(99..118)
                     /label=F1ori-R
                     /note="F1 origin, reverse primer"
     primer_bind     309..330
                     /label=F1ori-F
                     /note="F1 origin, forward primer"
     promoter        500..604
                     /gene="bla"
                     /label=AmpR promoter
     CDS             605..1465
                     /codon_start=1
                     /gene="bla"
                     /product="beta-lactamase"
                     /label=AmpR
                     /note="confers resistance to ampicillin, carbenicillin, and
                     related antibiotics"
                     /translation="MSIQHFRVALIPFFAAFCLPVFAHPETLVKVKDAEDQLGARVGYI
                     ELDLNSGKILESFRPEERFPMMSTFKVLLCGAVLSRVDAGQEQLGRRIHYSQNDLVEYS
                     PVTEKHLTDGMTVRELCSAAITMSDNTAANLLLTTIGGPKELTAFLHNMGDHVTRLDRW
                     EPELNEAIPNDERDTTMPAAMATTLRKLLTGELLTLASRQQLIDWMEADKVAGPLLRSA
                     LPAGWFIADKSGAGERGSRGIIAALGPDGKPSRIVVIYTTGSQATMDERNRQIAEIGAS
                     LIKHW"
     primer_bind     complement(823..842)
                     /label=Amp-R
                     /note="Ampicillin resistance gene, reverse primer"
     rep_origin      1636..2224
                     /direction=RIGHT
                     /label=ori
                     /note="high-copy-number ColE1/pMB1/pBR322/pUC origin of
                     replication"
     primer_bind     2125..2144
                     /label=pBR322ori-F
                     /note="pBR322 origin, forward primer"
     primer_bind     2378..2395
                     /label=L4440
                     /note="L4440 vector, forward primer"
     misc_feature    2410..2551
                     /label=bom
                     /note="basis of mobility region from pBR322"
     primer_bind     complement(2477..2496)
                     /label=pRS-marker
                     /note="pRS vectors, use to sequence yeast selectable
                     marker"
     primer_bind     2637..2659
                     /label=pGEX 3'
                     /note="pGEX vectors, reverse primer"
     CDS             complement(2672..3133)
                     /codon_start=1
                     /gene="lacZ fragment"
                     /product="LacZ-alpha fragment of beta-galactosidase"
                     /label=lacZ-alpha
                     /translation="MTMITDSLAVVLQRRDWENPGVTQLNRLAAHPPFASWRNSEEART
                     DRPSQQLRSLNGEWRFAWFPAPEAVPESWLECDLPEADTVVVPSNWQMHGYDAPIYTNV
                     TYPITVNPPFVPTENPTGCYSLTFNVDESWLQEGQTRIIFDGVLPRAFR"
     primer_bind     3082..3104
                     /label=M13/pUC Forward
                     /note="In lacZ gene"
     primer_bind     3096..3113
                     /label=M13 Forward
                     /note="In lacZ gene. Also called M13-F20 or M13 (-21)
                     Forward"
     primer_bind     3097..3113
                     /label=M13 fwd
                     /note="common sequencing primer, one of multiple similar
                     variants"
     primer_bind     complement(3129..3145)
                     /label=M13 rev
                     /note="common sequencing primer, one of multiple similar
                     variants"
     primer_bind     complement(3129..3145)
                     /label=M13 Reverse
                     /note="In lacZ gene. Also called M13-rev"
     protein_bind    3153..3169
                     /label=lac operator
                     /bound_moiety="lac repressor encoded by lacI"
                     /note="The lac repressor binds to the lac operator to
                     inhibit transcription in E. coli. This inhibition can be
                     relieved by adding lactose or
                     isopropyl-beta-D-thiogalactopyranoside (IPTG)."
     promoter        complement(3177..3207)
                     /label=lac UV5 promoter
                     /note="E. coli lac promoter with an ""up"" mutation"
     CDS             complement(3256..4338)
                     /codon_start=1
                     /gene="lacI"
                     /product="lac repressor"
                     /label=lacI
                     /note="The lac repressor binds to the lac operator to
                     inhibit transcription in E. coli. This inhibition can be
                     relieved by adding lactose or
                     isopropyl-beta-D-thiogalactopyranoside (IPTG)."
                     /translation="MKPVTLYDVAEYAGVSYQTVSRVVNQASHVSAKTREKVEAAMAEL
                     NYIPNRVAQQLAGKQSLLIGVATSSLALHAPSQIVAAIKSRADQLGASVVVSMVERSGV
                     EACKAAVHNLLAQRVSGLIINYPLDDQDAIAVEAACTNVPALFLDVSDQTPINSIIFSH
                     EDGTRLGVEHLVALGHQQIALLAGPLSSVSARLRLAGWHKYLTRNQIQPIAEREGDWSA
                     MSGFQQTMQMLNEGIVPTAMLVANDQMALGAMRAITESGLRVGADISVVGYDDTEDSSC
                     YIPPLTTIKQDFRLLGQTSVDRLLQLSQGQAVKGNQLLPVSLVKRKTTLAPNTQTASPR
                     ALADSLMQLARQVSRLESGQ"
     primer_bind     4300..4319
                     /label=LacI-R
                     /note="LacI, reverse primer"
     promoter        complement(4339..4416)
                     /gene="lacI (mutant)"
                     /label=lacIq promoter
                     /note="In the lacIq allele, a single base change in the
                     promoter boosts expression of the lacI gene about 10-fold."
     promoter        4504..4534
                     /label=lac UV5 promoter
                     /note="E. coli lac promoter with an ""up"" mutation"
     protein_bind    4542..4558
                     /label=lac operator
                     /bound_moiety="lac repressor encoded by lacI"
                     /note="The lac repressor binds to the lac operator to
                     inhibit transcription in E. coli. This inhibition can be
                     relieved by adding lactose or
                     isopropyl-beta-D-thiogalactopyranoside (IPTG)."
     promoter        4613..4641
                     /label=tac promoter
                     /note="strong E. coli promoter; hybrid between the trp and
                     lac UV5 promoters"
     protein_bind    4649..4665
                     /label=lac operator
                     /bound_moiety="lac repressor encoded by lacI"
                     /note="The lac repressor binds to the lac operator to
                     inhibit transcription in E. coli. This inhibition can be
                     relieved by adding lactose or
                     isopropyl-beta-D-thiogalactopyranoside (IPTG)."
     promoter        4708..4736
                     /label=tac promoter
                     /note="strong E. coli promoter; hybrid between the trp and
                     lac UV5 promoters"
     protein_bind    4744..4760
                     /label=lac operator
                     /bound_moiety="lac repressor encoded by lacI"
                     /note="The lac repressor binds to the lac operator to
                     inhibit transcription in E. coli. This inhibition can be
                     relieved by adding lactose or
                     isopropyl-beta-D-thiogalactopyranoside (IPTG)."
     primer_bind     complement(8419..8437)
                     /label=pBRforEco
                     /note="pBR322 vectors, upsteam of EcoRI site, forward
                     primer"
ORIGIN
        1 nnnnnnnnnn nnnnnnnnnn nnnnnnnnnn nnnnnnnnnn nnnnnnnnnn nnnnnnnnnn
       61 nnnnnnnnnn nnnnnnnnnn nnnnnnnnnn nnnnnnnnnn nnnnnnnnnn nnnnnnnnnn
      121 nnnnnnnnnn nnnnncnnnn nnnnnnnnnn nnnnnnnnnn nnnnnnnnnn nnnnnnnnnn
      181 nnnnnnnnnn nnannnnnnn nnnnnnnnnn nnnnnnnnnn nnnnnnnnnn nnnnnnnnnn
      241 nnnnnnnnnn nnnnnnnnnn nnnnnnnnnn nnnnnnncct ttgacgttgg agtccacgtt
      301 ctttaatagt ggactcttgt tccaaactgg aacaacactc aaccctatct cgggctattc
      361 ttttgattta taagggattt tgccgatttc ggcctattgg ttaaaaaatg agctgattta
      421 acaaaaattt aacgcgaatt ttaacaaaat attaacgttt acaatttcat cgtcaggtgg
      481 cacttttcgg ggaaatgtgc gcggaacccc tatttgttta tttttctaaa tacattcaaa
      541 tatgtatccg ctcatgagac aataaccctg ataaatgctt caataatatt gaaaaaggaa
      601 gagtatgagt attcaacatt tccgtgtcgc ccttattccc ttttttgcgg cattttgcct
      661 tcctgttttt gctcacccag aaacgctggt gaaagtaaaa gatgctgaag atcagttggg
      721 tgcacgagtg ggttacatcg aactggatct caacagcggt aagatccttg agagttttcg
      781 ccccgaagaa cgttttccaa tgatgagcac ttttaaagtt ctgctatgtg gcgcggtatt
      841 atcccgtgtt gacgccgggc aagagcaact cggtcgccgc atacactatt ctcagaatga
      901 cttggttgag tactcaccag tcacagaaaa gcatcttacg gatggcatga cagtaagaga
      961 attatgcagt gctgccataa ccatgagtga taacactgcg gccaacttac ttctgacaac
     1021 gatcggagga ccgaaggagc taaccgcttt tttgcacaac atgggggatc atgtaactcg
     1081 ccttgatcgt tgggaaccgg agctgaatga agccatacca aacgacgagc gtgacaccac
     1141 gatgcctgca gcaatggcaa caacgttgcg caaactatta actggcgaac tacttactct
     1201 agcttcccgg caacaattaa tagactggat ggaggcggat aaagttgcag gaccacttct
     1261 gcgctcggcc cttccggctg gctggtttat tgctgataaa tctggagccg gtgagcgtgg
     1321 gtctcgcggt atcattgcag cactggggcc agatggtaag ccctcccgta tcgtagttat
     1381 ctacacgacg gggagtcagg caactatgga tgaacgaaat agacagatcg ctgagatagg
     1441 tgcctcactg attaagcatt ggtaactgtc agaccaagtt tactcatata tactttagat
     1501 tgatttaaaa cttcattttt aatttaaaag gatctaggtg aagatccttt ttgataatct
     1561 catgaccaaa atcccttaac gtgagttttc gttccactga gcgtcagacc ccgtagaaaa
     1621 gatcaaagga tcttcttgag atcctttttt tctgcgcgta atctgctgct tgcaaacaaa
     1681 aaaaccaccg ctaccagcgg tggtttgttt gccggatcaa gagctaccaa ctctttttcc
     1741 gaaggtaact ggcttcagca gagcgcagat accaaatact gtccttctag tgtagccgta
     1801 gttaggccac cacttcaaga actctgtagc accgcctaca tacctcgctc tgctaatcct
     1861 gttaccagtg gctgctgcca gtggcgataa gtcgtgtctt accgggttgg actcaagacg
     1921 atagttaccg gataaggcgc agcggtcggg ctgaacgggg ggttcgtgca cacagcccag
     1981 cttggagcga acgacctaca ccgaactgag atacctacag cgtgagctat gagaaagcgc
     2041 cacgcttccc gaagggagaa aggcggacag gtatccggta agcggcaggg tcggaacagg
     2101 agagcgcacg agggagcttc cagggggaaa cgcctggtat ctttatagtc ctgtcgggtt
     2161 tcgccacctc tgacttgagc gtcgattttt gtgatgctcg tcaggggggc ggagcctatg
     2221 gaaaaacgcc agcaacgcgg cctttttacg gttcctggcc ttttgctggc cttttgctca
     2281 catgttcttt cctgcgttat cccctgattc tgtggataac cgtattaccg cctttgagtg
     2341 agctgatacc gctcgccgca gccgaacgac cgagcgcagc gagtcagtga gcgaggaagc
     2401 ggaagagcgc ctgatgcggt attttctcct tacgcatctg tgcggtattt cacaccgcat
     2461 aatggtgcac tctcagtaca atctgctctg atgccgcata gttaagccag tatacactcc
     2521 gctatcgcta cgtgactggg tcatggctgc gccccgacac ccgccaacac ccgctgacgc
     2581 gccctgacgg gcttgtctgc tcccggcatc cgcttacaga caagctgtga ccgtctccgg
     2641 gagctgcatg tgtcagaggt tttcaccgtc atcaccgaaa cgcgcgaggc agaacgccat
     2701 caaaaataat tcgcgtctgg ccttcctgta gccagctttc atcaacatta aatgtgagcg
     2761 agtaacaacc cgtcggattc tccgtgggaa caaacggcgg attgaccgta atgggatagg
     2821 tcacgttggt gtagatgggc gcatcgtaac cgtgcatctg ccagtttgag gggacgacga
     2881 cagtatcggc ctcaggaaga tcgcactcca gccagctttc cggcaccgct tctggtgccg
     2941 gaaaccaggc aaagcgccat tcgccattca ggctgcgcaa ctgttgggaa gggcgatcgg
     3001 tgcgggcctc ttcgctatta cgccagctgg cgaaaggggg atgtgctgca aggcgattaa
     3061 gttgggtaac gccagggttt tcccagtcac gacgttgtaa aacgacggcc agtgaatccg
     3121 taatcatggt catagctgtt tcctgtgtga aattgttatc cgctcacaat tccacacatt
     3181 atacgagccg gaagcataaa gtgtaaagcc tggggtgcct aatgagtgag ctaacttaca
     3241 ttaattgcgt tgcgctcact gcccgctttc cagtcgggaa acctgtcgtg ccagctgcat
     3301 taatgaatcg gccaacgcgc ggggagaggc ggtttgcgta ttgggcgcca gggtggtttt
     3361 tcttttcacc agtgagacgg gcaacagctg attgcccttc accgcctggc cctgagagag
     3421 ttgcagcaag cggtccacgc tggtttgccc cagcaggcga aaatcctgtt tgatggtggt
     3481 taacggcggg atataacatg agctgtcttc ggtatcgtcg tatcccacta ccgagatatc
     3541 cgcaccaacg cgcagcccgg actcggtaat ggcgcgcatt gcgcccagcg ccatctgatc
     3601 gttggcaacc agcatcgcag tgggaacgat gccctcattc agcatttgca tggtttgttg
     3661 aaaaccggac atggcactcc agtcgccttc ccgttccgct atcggctgaa tttgattgcg
     3721 agtgagatat ttatgccagc cagccagacg cagacgcgcc gagacagaac ttaatgggcc
     3781 cgctaacagc gcgatttgct ggtgacccaa tgcgaccaga tgctccacgc ccagtcgcgt
     3841 accgtcttca tgggagaaaa taatactgtt gatgggtgtc tggtcagaga catcaagaaa
     3901 taacgccgga acattagtgc aggcagcttc cacagcaatg gcatcctggt catccagcgg
     3961 atagttaatg atcagcccac tgacgcgttg cgcgagaaga ttgtgcaccg ccgctttaca
     4021 ggcttcgacg ccgcttcgtt ctaccatcga caccaccacg ctggcaccca gttgatcggc
     4081 gcgagattta atcgccgcga caatttgcga cggcgcgtgc agggccagac tggaggtggc
     4141 aacgccaatc agcaacgact gtttgcccgc cagttgttgt gccacgcggt tgggaatgta
     4201 attcagctcc gccatcgccg cttccacttt ttcccgcgtt ttcgcagaaa cgtggctggc
     4261 ctggttcacc acgcgggaaa cggtctgata agagacaccg gcatactctg cgacatcgta
     4321 taacgttact ggtttcacat tcaccaccct gaattgactc tcttccgggc gctatcatgc
     4381 cataccgcga aaggttttgc accattcgat ggtgtcctgg cacgacaggt ttcccgactg
     4441 gaaagcgggc agtgagcgca acgcaattaa tgtaagttag ctcactcatt aggcacccca
     4501 ggctttacac tttatgcttc cggctcgtat aatgtgtgga attgtgagcg gataacaatt
     4561 tcacacagga aacaggatcg atccatcgat gagcttactc cccatccccc tgttgacaat
     4621 taatcatcgg ctcgtataat gtgtggaatt gtgagcggat aacaatttca cacaggaaac
     4681 aggatcagct tactccccat ccccctgttg acaattaatc atcggctcgt ataatgtgtg
     4741 gaattgtgag cggataacaa tttcacacag gaaacaggat ccatcgatgc ttaggaggtc
     4801 atatgaccgt acacgacatc atcgcaacgt acttcactaa atggtacgta attgtgccgc
     4861 tggcactgat tgcgtatcgc gtgctggatt atttctacgc gacgcgctcc aaaagcacca
     4921 agaaatctct gccagaaccg tggcgcctgc cgatcattgg tcacatgcac cacctgattg
     4981 gtacgacccc gcatcgcggt gttcgtgacc tggcccgtaa atacggctcc ctgatgcacc
     5041 tgcagctggg tgaagtgccg acgatcgttg tctcttcccc gaaatgggcg aaagagatcc
     5101 tgactaccta cgatatcacc ttcgccaacc gtccggaaac tctgaccggc gaaatcgtac
     5161 tgtaccataa cactgatgtt gtgctggcgc cgtatggtga gtactggcgt cagctgcgta
     5221 aaatttgcac tctggaactg ctgagcgtga aaaaggttaa atctttccag tctctgcgcg
     5281 aagaggaatg ctggaacctg gtacaagaga tcaaagcgtc tggctctggc cgtcctgtga
     5341 acctgtccga aaatgtattc aaactgattg ccactatcct gtcccgcgca gcttttggca
     5401 aaggtatcaa agaccagaag gagctgaccg aaatcgtcaa ggaaattctg cgtcagaccg
     5461 gtggctttga tgtagcagat attttcccgt ccaagaaatt tctgcatcac ctgagcggca
     5521 aacgtgcacg cctgacttct ctgcgtaaaa agatcgataa cctgatcgat aatctggtcg
     5581 ccgaacatac tgttaacacc tctagcaaaa ccaacgagac gctgctggac gtactgctgc
     5641 gtctgaaaga ctctgcggaa ttcccgctga cttccgacaa catcaaggct attatcctgg
     5701 acatgtttgg tgccggtact gacacttcct cctctacgat cgaatgggct atcagcgagc
     5761 tgatcaaatg tccgaaggcg atggagaaag tgcaggcgga gctgcgtaaa gctctgaacg
     5821 gtaaagagaa aatccacgag gaagacatcc aggagctgag ctacctgaac atggttatca
     5881 aagaaaccct gcgcctgcat ccaccgctgc cgctggtact gccgcgtgag tgtcgtcaac
     5941 ctgtcaatct ggcgggctac aacatcccga acaaaactaa gctgatcgtt aacgtattcg
     6001 cgattaaccg tgacccagaa tactggaagg atgctgaagc cttcatcccg gaacgctttg
     6061 agaactcctc cgcgactgtg atgggtgcag agtacgagta cctgccgttc ggtgccggtc
     6121 gccgcatgtg tcctggcgcc gcgctgggcc tggctaatgt tcagctgccg ctggctaaca
     6181 ttctgtatca ttttaactgg aaactgccaa atggtgtatc ttatgaccag atcgatatga
     6241 ccgaatcctc tggtgcgacc atgcagcgta aaaccgaact gctgctggtt ccgtcctttt
     6301 aatctagaag gagatatacc atggcgctgg ataaactgga tctgtatgtg atcattacgc
     6361 tggtagttgc ggttgctgct tatttcgcga agaaccgccg tagcagctct gcggccaaga
     6421 aagcagctga atctcctgtt atcgtcgtac caaaaaaagt caccgaggac gaagtagacg
     6481 atggtcgtaa aaaggttacc gtgttcttcg gcacccaaac tggcactgca gaaggcttcg
     6541 cgaaagcgct ggtcgaagaa gctaaggctc gttatgaaaa agcggttttc aaggtaatcg
     6601 atctggatga ctacgctgcg gaagatgacg aatatgaaga aaaactgaag aaagagtctc
     6661 tggccttctt ctttctggct acgtacggtg atggcgaacc gaccgacaac gcagcgcgct
     6721 tctataaatg gtttactgaa ggtgaagaaa aaggcgagtg gctggataag ctgcagtacg
     6781 ctgtgttcgg cctgggtaac cgtcagtacg aacacttcaa caagatcgct aaagttgtcg
     6841 atgaaaaact ggtcgaacaa ggcgctaaac gcctggtccc ggttggcatg ggtgatgacg
     6901 atcaatgcat cgaagatgat ttcaccgcat ggaaagagct ggtttggccg gaactggatc
     6961 agctgctgcg tgacgaagat gatacctccg tggcaacccc gtacactgcc gctgttggcg
     7021 agtaccgtgt agtttttcac gataaaccgg aaacgtacga ccaggaccag ctgaccaacg
     7081 gtcacgctgt tcacgacgcg cagcaccctt gccgctccaa cgtagcagtg aaaaaggaac
     7141 tgcactcccc tctgagcgat cgttcttgta cgcatctgga gttcgacatt agcaataccg
     7201 gcctgtctta cgaaaccggt gaccatgttg gtgtatacgt cgagaacctg tccgaagtgg
     7261 ttgacgaagc agaaaaactg atcggcctgc cgccacacac ctacttctct gtccacaccg
     7321 acaacgaaga tggcacccct ctgggcggtg cgagcctgcc gccgcctttc ccgccttgta
     7381 ccctgcgtaa agccctggct tcctatgcgg atgtactgtc ttctccaaag aaatccgctc
     7441 tgctggctct ggcggcgcat gcgaccgact ccaccgaagc cgaccgtctg aaattcttcg
     7501 cctccccggc aggtaaagac gaatacgcac agtggatcgt tgcttcccac cgctctctgc
     7561 tggaagttat ggaagcattc ccatccgcta aaccgccact gggcgttttc tttgcgagcg
     7621 ttgccccgcg tctgcagccg cgctactaca gcattagcag ctccccgaaa ttcgctccga
     7681 accgcatcca cgttacttgt gctctggtgt atgagcagac tccatccggc cgtgtgcata
     7741 aaggtgtgtg ctccacctgg atgaaaaacg cggtgccgat gaccgaatcc caggactgtt
     7801 cttgggctcc gatttacgtt cgtaccagca acttccgtct gccgtctgac ccgaaggtcc
     7861 cggtgatcat gatcggtccg ggcaccggtc tggccccgtt tcgtggtttt ctgcaggaac
     7921 gtctggccca gaaagaagcg ggcaccgagc tgggcacggc aatcctgttc ttcggctgtc
     7981 gcaatcgtaa agtagacttc atctacgaag atgagctgaa caacttcgtc gagacgggcg
     8041 ctctgtctga actggtgacc gcgttctctc gtgaaggcgc aacgaaagaa tatgtgcagc
     8101 ataaaatgac ccagaaagca tccgacatct ggaacctgct gtctgagggt gcatatctgt
     8161 acgtttgtgg cgacgcgaaa ggtatggcga aagatgtcca ccgtactctg cacactatcg
     8221 tccaggaaca gggcagcctg gacagctcca aagccgaact gtatgtaaag aacctgcaaa
     8281 tggctggccg ctacctgcgt gatgtctggt aagtcgacct gcagcccaag cttatcgatg
     8341 ataagctgtc aaacatgagc agatctgagc ccgcctaatg agcgggcttt tttttcagat
     8401 ctgcttgaag acgaaagggc ctcgtgatac gcctattttt ataggttaat gtcatgataa
     8461 taatggtttc ttagacgatg nnnnnnn
//
