>Addgene plasmid #20117 | pCWori-A13AMO-aaCPRct | addgene partial sequence | sequence record 101631 | LacI-R 5'-GGCATACTCTGCGACATCGT-3'
ATGGTGTCCTGGCACGACAGGTTTCCCGACTGGAAAGCGGGCAGTGAGCGCAACGCAATTAATGTAAGTT
AGCTCACTCATTAGGCACCCCAGGCTTTACACTTTATGCTTCCGGCTCGTATAATGTGTGGAATTGTGAG
CGGATAACAATTTCACACAGGAAACAGGATCGATCCATCGATGAGCTTACTCCCCATCCCCCTGTTGACA
ATTAATCATCGGCTCGTATAATGTGTGGAATTGTGAGCGGATAACAATTTCACACAGGAAACAGGATCAG
CTTACTCCCCATCCCCCTGTTGACAATTAATCATCGGCTCGTATAATGTGTGGAATTGTGAGCGGATAAC
AATTTCACACAGGAAACAGGATCCATCGATGCTTAGGAGGTCATATGACCGTACACGACATCATCGCAAC
GTACTTCACTAAATGGTACGTAATTGTGCCGCTGGCACTGATTGCGTATCGCGTGCTGGATTATTTCTAC
GCGACGCGCTCCAAAAGCACCAAGAAATCTCTGCCAGAACCGTGGCGCCTGCCGATCATTGGTCACATGC
ACCACCTGATTGGTACGACCCCGCATCGCGGTGTTCGTGACCTGGCCCGTAAATACGGCTCCCTGATGCA
CCTGCAGCTGGGTGAAGTGCCGACGATCGTTGTCTCTTCCCCGAAATGGGCGAAAGAGATCCTGACTACC
TACGATATCACCTTCGCCAACCGTCCGGAAACTCTGACCGGCGAAATCGTACTGTACCATAACACTGATG
TTGTGCTGGCGCCGTATGGGTGAGTACTGGCGTCAGCT
