>Addgene plasmid #20117 | pCWori-A13AMO-aaCPRct | addgene partial sequence | sequence record 101633 | pUC-3 5'-GCCATTCGCCATTCAGGCTGCGCAACTGTT-3'
GTAAAACGACGGCCAGTGAATCCGTAATCATGGTCATAGCTGTTTCCTGTGTGAAATTGTTATCCGCTCA
CAATTCCACACATTATACGAGCCGGAAGCATAAAGTGTAAAGCCTGGGGTGCCTAATGAGTGAGCTAACT
TACATTAATTGCGTTGCGCTCACTGCCCGCTTTCCAGTCGGGAAACCTGTCGTGCCAGCTGCATTAATGA
ATCGGCCAACGCGCGGGGAGAGGCGGTTTGCGTATTGGGCGCCAGGGTGGTTTTTCTTTTCACCAGTGAG
ACGGGCAACAGCTGATTGCCCTTCACCGCCTGGCCCTGAGAGAGTTGCAGCAAGCGGTCCACGCTGGTTT
GCCCCAGCAGGCGAAAATCCTGTTTGATGGTGGTTAACGGCGGGATATAACATGAGCTGTCTTCGGTATC
GTCGTATCCCACTACCGAGATATCCGCACCAACGCGCAGCCCGGACTCGGTAATGGCGCGCATTGCGCCC
AGCGCCATCTGATCGTTGGCAACCAGCATCGCAGTGGGAACGATGCCCTCATTCAGCATTTGCATGGTTT
GTTGAAAACCGGACATGGCACTCCAGTCGCCTTCCCGTTCCGCTATCGGCTGAATTTGATTGCGAGTGAG
ATATTTATGCCAGCCAGCCAGACGC
