>Addgene plasmid #20117 | pCWori-A13AMO-aaCPRct | addgene partial sequence | sequence record 101634 | lacI-F 5'-GCTTGCTGCAACTCTCTCAG-3'
CCCGCGCGTTGGCCGATTCATTAATGCAGCTGGCACGACAGGTTTCCCGACTGGAAAGCGGGCAGTGAGC
GCAACGCAATTAATGTAAGTTAGCTCACTCATTAGGCACCCCAGGCTTTACACTTTATGCTTCCGGCTCG
TATAATGTGTGGAATTGTGAGCGGATAACAATTTCACACAGGAAACAGCTATGACCATGATTACGGATTC
ACTGGCCGTCGTTTTACAACGTCGTGACTGGGAAAACCCTGGCGTTACCCAACTTAATCGCCTTGCAGCA
CATCCCCCTTTCGCCAGCTGGCGTAATAGCGAAGAGGCCCGCACCGATCGCCCTTCCCAACAGTTGCGCA
GCCTGAATGGCGAATGGCGCTTTGCCTGGTTTCCGGCACCAGAAGCGGTGCCGGAAAGCTGGCTGGAGTG
CGATCTTCCTGAGGCCGATACTGTCGTCGTCCCCTCAAACTGGCAGATGCACGGTTACGATGCGCCCATC
TACACCAACGTGACCTATCCCATTACGGTCAATCCGCCGTTTGTTCCCACGGAGAATCCGACGGGTTGTT
ACTCGCTCACATTTAATGTTGATGAAAGCTGGCTACAGGAAGGCCAGACGCGAATTATTTTTGATGGCGT
TCTGCCTCGCGCGTTTCGGTGATGACGGTGAAAACCTCTGACACATGCAGCTCCCGGAGACGGTCACAGC
TTGTCTGTAAGCGGATGCCGGGAGCAGACAAGCCCGTCAGGGCGCGTCAGCGGGTGTTGGCGGGTGTCGG
GGGCGCAGCCATGACCCAGTCACGTA
